Addgene plasmid #57338: mEos-A69V-Paxillin-22
Purpose: Localization: Focal Contacts, Excitation: 505 / 569, Emission: 516 / 581
Depositing lab: Michael Davidson. Depositing organization: Florida State University, Tallahassee.
Backbone
  Vector backbone: mEos A69V
  Backbone size w/o insert (bp): 4750
  Vector type: Mammalian Expression
  Selectable markers: Neomycin (select with G418)
Growth in bacteria
  Bacterial resistance: Kanamycin, 50 μg/mL
  Growth temperature: 37°C
  Growth strain: DH5alpha
  Copy number: High Copy
Gene/Insert
  Gene/Insert name: Paxillin (alt name: NM_204984.1)
  Species: G. gallus (chicken)
  Promoter: CMV
  Tag / fusion protein: mEos A69V
  Cloning method: Unknown
  Sequencing primers: 5′ CMV-F; 3′ SV40pA-R
Terms and licenses: Academic/Nonprofit Terms; Industry Terms
Depositor comments: . Excitation = 505 / 569; Emission = 516 / 581
How to cite: mEos-A69V-Paxillin-22 was a gift from Michael Davidson (Addgene plasmid # 57338 ; http://n2t.net/addgene:57338 ; RRID:Addgene_57338)
