[The description below was written by a language model from this plasmid's Addgene catalogue record.]
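Description:
mEos-A69V-Paxillin-22 is a mammalian expression plasmid that produces chicken (Gallus gallus) paxillin fused to mEos A69V, a variant of the monomeric Eos fluorescent protein. The fusion is driven by the CMV promoter, a strong constitutive promoter for transient or stable expression in cultured mammalian cells, and the listed 3′ sequencing primer site implies that an SV40 polyadenylation signal lies downstream of the coding region. The backbone, described simply as the mEos A69V vector of about 4.75 kb without the insert, is maintained in E. coli as a high-copy plasmid under kanamycin selection. It also carries a neomycin resistance marker, so transfected mammalian cells can be selected with G418. The record does not state the origin of replication, the orientation of the tag relative to paxillin, or the cloning method. The "22" in the name may refer to a linker length between the two fusion partners, but this is not confirmed in the record.

Paxillin is an adaptor protein that concentrates at focal adhesions, and the stated purpose of the construct is to label focal contacts in living cells. The recorded spectral values come in two pairs: excitation at 505 nm with emission at 516 nm, and excitation at 569 nm with emission at 581 nm. These correspond to a green state and a red state, consistent with the Eos family of green-to-red photoconvertible proteins. Such a fusion is typically used for fluorescence imaging of adhesion sites, including tracking of photoconverted protein subpopulations and localization-based super-resolution microscopy. The record itself specifies only the localization target and the spectral properties. No feature table was supplied, so the detailed element layout cannot be described.
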