>Addgene plasmid #57338 | mEos-A69V-Paxillin-22 | depositor partial sequence | sequence record 88472 | insert sequence
GACGTCAGATCCGCTAGCACCATGGACGACCTCGATGCCTTACTGGCAGACCTGGAATCCACCACCTCGC
ATATCTCTAAGCGACCGGTGTTTCTAACAGAGGAAACGCCTTACTCCTACCCAACTGGAAACCATACGTA
CCAGGAGATTGCTGTGCCACCGCCGGTGCCCCCGCCGCCTTCCAGTGAGGCCCTAAATGGCACTGTGATT
GACCCCTTAGACCAGTGGCAACCCAGCGTGTCCAGATACGGCCACCAGCAACCTCAGTCCCAGTCTCCGA
TATACAGCTCTAGTGCCAAAAGCTCCAGTGCCTCTGTTCCTAGAGACGGGCTCAGCTCCCCTTCTCCCCG
TGCCAGTGAGGAGGAACACGTGTACAGCTTCCCAAACAAGCAGAAGTCTGCAGAACCATCTCCCACAATG
ACCAGCACCTCCCTGGGCAGCAACCTCTCGGAACTGGACAGGCTTCTCCTGGAACTGAATGCTGTTCAAC
ATAATCCCCCCAGTGGCTTCTCAGCAGATGAAGTCAGCAGAAGCCCATCACTGCCCAATGTGACCGGACC
TCACTATGTCATCCCAGAGAGCAGCAGCTCTGCAGGAGGGAAGGCTGCACCCCCTACAAAAGAAAAACCA
AAGCGGAATGGTGGGCGTGGGATTGAAGATGTGCGTCCCAGTGTGGAGAGCCTGCTGGATGAGCTGGAGA
GCTCTGTGCCAAGCCCAGTCCCTGCAATCACTGTGAGCCAAGGGGAGGTGAGCAGCCCCCAGCGTGTCAA
CGCCAGTCAGCAGCAGACCCGTATCTCTGCTTCTTCAGCTACACGAGAACTGGATGAGCTGATGGCGTCC
CTCTCTGACTTTAAGTTCATGGCACAGGGGAAAGCCGGCGGCAGCAGCTCCCCACCATCCACCACCCCAA
AGCCTGGCAGTCAGCTGGACACCATGCTGGGAAGTCTGCAGTCTGACCTGAACAAACTGGGGGTAGCGA
