>Addgene plasmid #57338 | mEos-A69V-Paxillin-22 | depositor partial sequence | sequence record 88473 | insert sequence 2
CTCAAGCAGCTCAACAAAGGAACCTTCAAAGAACAGAACGACAAGCCCTACTGTCAGAACTGCTTTCTCA
AACTCTTCTGTCTCGAGCTCAAGCTTCGAATTCTGCAGTCGACGGTACCGCGGGCCCGGGATCCACCGGT
CGCCACCATGAGTGCGATTAAGCCAGACATGAAGATCAACCTCCGTATGGAAGGCAACGTAAACGGGCAC
CACTTTGTGATCGACGGAGATGGTACAGGCAAGCCTTTTGAGGGAAAACAGAGTATGGATCTTGAAGTCA
AAGAGGGCGGACCTCTGCCTTTTGCCTTTGATATCCTGACCACTGCATTCCATTACGGCAACAGGGTATT
CGTCGAATATCCAGACCACATACAAGACTATTTTAAGCAGTCGTTTCCTAAGGGGTATTCGTGGGAACGA
AGCTTGACTTTCGAAGACGGGGGCATTTGCATTGCCAGAAACGACATAACAATGGAAGGGGACACTTTCT
ATAATAAAGTTCGATTTCACGGTACAAACTTTCCCGCCAATGGTCCAGTTATGCAGAAGAAGACGCTGAA
ATGGGAGCCCTCCACTGAGAAAATGTATGTGCGTGATGGAGTGCTGACGGGTGATATTCACATGGCTTTG
TTGCTTGAAGGAAATGCCCATTACCGATGTGACTTCAGAACTACTTACAAAGCTAAGGAGAAGGGTGTCA
AGTTACCAGGCTACCACTTTGTGGACCACTGCATTGAGATTTTAAGCCATGACAAAGATTACAACAAGGT
TAAGCTGTATGAGCATGCTGTTGCTCATTCTGGATTGCCTGACAATGCCAGACGATAAGCGGCCGCGACT
CTAGATCATAATCAGCCATACCACAT
