>Addgene plasmid #57338 | mEos-A69V-Paxillin-22 | addgene partial sequence | sequence record 133023 | AllEos-R 5'-GTACCATCTCCGTCGATCAC-3'
ATACGGAGGTTGATCTTCATGTCTGGCTTAATCGCACTCATGGTGGCGACCGGTGGATCCCGGGCCCGCG
GTACCGTCGACTGCAGAATTCGAAGCTTGAGCTCGAGACAGAAGAGTTTGAGAAAGCAGTTCTGACAGTA
GGGCTTGTCGTTCTGTTCTTTGAAGGTTCCTTTGTTGAGCTGCTTGAGGCAGAAGGCACAGACAAAGTGT
TCGGGGTGAAATTTCTTGCCCATGGCAGTGATGCAGCGTCCCGTGATGGGCTTCTGGCAGCCAGAGCACA
GCGAGCCGCGGCGCTCGTGGTAATGCACCTCGCAGTAGGGCTGCCCGTCGTGCTCGAAGAAGCTGCCGTT
GATGAACGGTGTGAAACATTCCCGACAGACAAAGCACTCAGGGTGCCACAGGGTGTTTAAGGCAGAAATG
TAATTTTCCAGGATAGCCCGGGCACAGCCTCCACACTTGGGAGCAAACATGTCAAAGTAGTCCTTGCGGC
AATAGGCTTTGCCATCCTTCTCATGAAATCCTTCAGGTCCAAAGAAAACTCCACACTGGGCACAGAAAAA
GTGTTCAGGGTGCCACGTCCTGTCCAAAGCCGTCACCACTTTATCAAGGATTGGCCCATTGCAGTAGTAG
CAGCGAGGAGAGAAGAGGTTGTGATAGTCCTTCTCACAGTAGGGCTGCCCATCCCGCTCAAAGAAGTTCC
GTGATCCAATCTCCTCCTGGCAGTGGGTGCAGACGAAGTGCTCAGGGTGCCAGGTCTTCCCCATGGCTGT
AACTACCTGCCCAGCAATCGGCTTCTTGCAGGCTCCGCACACACC
