>Addgene plasmid #57338 | mEos-A69V-Paxillin-22 | addgene partial sequence | sequence record 133615 | CMV-F 5'-CGCAAATGGGCGGTAGGCGTG-3'
CCGTCAGATCCGCTAGCACCATGGACGACCTCGATGCCTTACTGGCAGACCTGGAATCCACCACCTCGCA
TATCTCTAAGCGACCGGTGTTTCTAACAGAGGAAACGCCTTACTCCTACCCAACTGGAAACCATACGTAC
CAGGAGATTGCTGTGCCACCGCCGGTGCCCCCGCCGCCTTCCAGTGAGGCCCTAAATGGCACTGTGATTG
ACCCCTTAGACCAGTGGCAACCCAGCGTGTCCAGATACGGCCACCAGCAACCTCAGTCCCAGTCTCCGAT
ATACAGCTCTAGTGCCAAAAGCTCCAGTGCCTCTGTTCCTAGAGACGGGCTCAGCTCCCCTTCTCCCCGT
GCCAGTGAGGAGGAACACGTGTACAGCTTCCCAAACAAGCAGAAGTCTGCAGAACCATCTCCCACAATGA
CCAGCACCTCCCTGGGCAGCAACCTCTCGGAACTGGACAGGCTTCTCCTGGAACTGAATGCTGTTCAACA
TAATCCCCCCAGTGGCTTCTCAGCAGATGAAGTCAGCAGAAGCCCATCACTGCCCAATGTGACCGGACCT
CACTATGTCATCCCAGAGAGCAGCAGCTCTGCAGGAGGGAAGGCTGCACCCCCTACAAAAGAAAAACCAA
AGCGGAATGGTGGGCGTGGGATTGAAGATGTGCGTCCCAGTGTGGAGAGCCTGCTGGATGAGCTGGAGAG
CTCTGTGCCAAGCCCAGTCCCTGCAATCACTGTGAGCCAAGGGGAGGTGAGCAGCCCCCAGCGTGTCAA
